Addgene plasmid #177059: pEPQD1CB0769
Purpose: MoClo Level 1, position 5, transcriptional unit for transient expression of loganic acid O-methyltransferase (CrLAMT) from Catharanthus roseus driven by 35S promoter
Depositing lab: Nicola Patron. Depositing organization: Earlham Institute. Publication: Reconstitution of monoterpene indole alkaloid biosynthesis in genome engineered Nicotiana benthamiana. Dudley QM, Jo S, Guerrero DAS, Chhetry M, Smedley MA, Harwood WA, Sherden NH, O'Connor SE, Caputi L, Patron NJ. Commun Biol. 2022 Sep 10;5(1):949. doi: 10.1038/s42003-022-03904-w. PubMed 36088516.
Backbone
  Vector backbone: pICH47772
  Vector type: Synthetic Biology
Growth in bacteria
  Bacterial resistance: Ampicillin, 100 μg/mL
  Growth temperature: 37°C
  Growth strain: DH5alpha
  Copy number: High Copy
Gene/Insert
  Gene/Insert name: loganic acid O-methyltransferase (CrLAMT) from Catharanthus roseus (alt name: P5_35SshortTMV- CrLAMT-35Sterm)
  Species: Other
  Cloning method: Restriction Enzyme; 5′ cloning site Unknown (unknown if destroyed); 3′ cloning site Unknown (unknown if destroyed)
  Sequencing primers: 5′ CTGGTGGCAGGATATATTGTGGTG; 3′ GAACCCTGTGGTTGGCATGCACATAC
Terms and licenses: Academic/Nonprofit Terms; Industry Terms: Not Available to Industry
How to cite: pEPQD1CB0769 was a gift from Nicola Patron (Addgene plasmid # 177059 ; http://n2t.net/addgene:177059 ; RRID:Addgene_177059)
