[The description below was written by a language model from this plasmid's Addgene catalogue record and pLannotate feature annotations shown in this document.]
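Description:
pEPQD1CB0769 is a MoClo (Golden Gate modular cloning) Level 1 plasmid built in the pICH47772 acceptor backbone, which assigns the assembled transcriptional unit to position 5 for later assembly into multigene constructs. The 6.2 kb sequence has the layout of a small binary vector. A high-copy ColE1/pUC-type origin supports propagation in E. coli. The broad-host-range incP oriV, together with its replication initiator gene trfA, allows maintenance in Agrobacterium. Selection is by ampicillin/carbenicillin resistance from the bla gene. A short tetR fragment is also annotated and appears to be a backbone remnant.

Between the nopaline-type left and right T-DNA border repeats lies a single plant expression cassette. A short form of the cauliflower mosaic virus 35S promoter provides strong constitutive transcription. It is followed by the tobacco mosaic virus Ω 5' leader, which acts as a translational enhancer. The coding sequence is loganic acid O-methyltransferase (CrLAMT) from Catharanthus roseus, and the cassette ends with the CaMV 35S terminator/polyadenylation signal. LAMT methylates loganic acid to give loganin, a step in the seco-iridoid branch of the monoterpene indole alkaloid pathway that leads to compounds such as vinblastine and ajmalicine. No epitope tag or reporter is annotated, and the T-DNA carries no plant selectable marker.

The construct is intended for transient expression in plants. The associated work reconstitutes monoterpene indole alkaloid biosynthesis in Nicotiana benthamiana, where plasmids of this kind would typically be delivered by agroinfiltration alongside those encoding the other pathway enzymes.
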