Features (pLannotate 1.2.2; 13 found; start..end, strand, type, name):
    135..995     -  CDS            AmpR: β-lactamase; bla; confers resistance to ampicillin, carbenicillin, and related antibiotics
    996..1100    -  promoter       AmpR promoter: bla
   1187..1818    -  rep_origin     oriV: incP origin of replication
   1910..1934    +  misc_feature   LB T-DNA repeat: left border repeat from nopaline C58 T-DNA
   2120..2465    +  promoter       CaMV 35S promoter: strong constitutive promoter from cauliflower mosaic virus
   2417..2463    +  promoter       minimal CaMV 35S promoter: minimal 35S promoter from cauliflower mosaic virus
   2494..2547    +  misc_feature   TMV Ω: translational enhancer from the tobacco mosaic virus 5'-leader sequence (Gallie et al., 1988)
   2556..3668    +  CDS            LAMT: LAMT_CATRO - Experimental evidence at protein level: Swiss-Prot protein existence level 1. Component of the seco-iridoid and derivatives monoterpenoid indole alkaloids (MIAs, e.g. vinblastine and ajmalicine) biosynthesis pathway. Catalyzes the methylation of loganic acid (6S,7R) to produce loganin (PubMed:29399933, PubMed:18326827, PubMed:24104568). Weak activity with secologanic acid as substrate. Inactive on deoxyloganic, dehydrologanic, epiloganic and loganetic acid (PubMed:18326827). From Catharanthus roseus (Madagascar periwinkle) (Vinca rosea).
   3706..3880    +  polyA_signal   CaMV poly(A) signal: cauliflower mosaic virus polyadenylation signal
   3925..3949    +  misc_feature   RB T-DNA repeat: right border repeat from nopaline C58 T-DNA
   4061..4081    -  CDS            TetR (fragment): tetracycline resistance regulatory protein; tetR
   4108..5253    -  CDS            trfA: TRFA_ECOLX - Experimental evidence at protein level: Swiss-Prot protein existence level 1. Also involved in plasmid copy number control, promoting intermolecular coupling of protein bound iterons at oriV, which inhibits replication initiation. From Escherichia coli.
   5589..6177    -  rep_origin     ori: high-copy-number ColE1/pMB1/pBR322/pUC origin of replication
>Addgene plasmid #177059 | pEPQD1CB0769 | addgene full sequence | sequence record 349515 | Addgene NGS Result
CAGTGGAACGAAAACTCACGTTAAGGGATTTTGGTCATGAGATTATCAAAAAGGATCTTCACCTAGATCC
TTTTAAATTAAAAATGAAGTTTTAAATCAATCTAAAGTATATATGAGTAAACTTGGTCTGACAGTTACCA
ATGCTTAATCAGTGAGGCACCTATCTCAGCGATCTGTCTATTTCGTTCATCCATAGTTGCCTGACTCCCC
GTCGTGTAGATAACTACGATACGGGAGGGCTTACCATCTGGCCCCAGTGCTGCAATGATACCGCGAGAAC
CACGCTCACCGGCTCCAGATTTATCAGCAATAAACCAGCCAGCCGGAAGGGCCGAGCGCAGAAGTGGTCC
TGCAACTTTATCCGCCTCCATCCAGTCTATTAATTGTTGCCGGGAAGCTAGAGTAAGTAGTTCGCCAGTT
AATAGTTTGCGCAACGTTGTTGCCATTGCTACAGGCATCGTGGTGTCACGCTCGTCGTTTGGTATGGCTT
CATTCAGCTCCGGTTCCCAACGATCAAGGCGAGTTACATGATCCCCCATGTTGTGCAAAAAAGCGGTTAG
CTCCTTCGGTCCTCCGATCGTTGTCAGAAGTAAGTTGGCCGCAGTGTTATCACTCATGGTTATGGCAGCA
CTGCATAATTCTCTTACTGTCATGCCATCCGTAAGATGCTTTTCTGTGACTGGTGAGTACTCAACCAAGT
CATTCTGAGAATAGTGTATGCGGCGACCGAGTTGCTCTTGCCCGGCGTCAATACGGGATAATACCGCGCC
ACATAGCAGAACTTTAAAAGTGCTCATCATTGGAAAACGTTCTTCGGGGCGAAAACTCTCAAGGATCTTA
CCGCTGTTGAGATCCAGTTCGATGTAACCCACTCGTGCACCCAACTGATCTTCAGCATCTTTTACTTTCA
CCAGCGTTTCTGGGTGAGCAAAAACAGGAAGGCAAAATGCCGCAAAAAAGGGAATAAGGGCGACACGGAA
ATGTTGAATACTCATACTCTTCCTTTTTCAATATTATTGAAGCATTTATCAAGGTTATTGTCTCATGAGC
GGATACATATTTGAATGTATTTAGAAAAATAAACAAATAGGGGTTCCGCGCACGAATTGGCCAGCGCTGC
CATTTTTGGGGTGAGGCCGTTCGCGGCCGAGGGGCGCAGCCCCTGGGGGGATGGGAGGCCCGCGTTAGCG
GGCCGGGAGGGTTCGAGAAGGGGGGGCACCCCCCTTCGGCGTGCGCGGTCACGCGCACAGGGCGCAGCCC
TGGTTAAAAACAAGGTTTATAAATATTGGTTTAAAAGCAGGTTAAAAGACAGGTTAGCGGTGGCCGAAAA
ACGGGCGGAAACCCTTGCAAATGCTGGATTTTCTGCCTGTGGACAGCCCCTCAAATGTCAATAGGTGCGC
CCCTCATCTGTCAGCACTCTGCCCCTCAAGTGTCAAGGATCGCGCCCCTCATCTGTCAGTAGTCGCGCCC
CTCAAGTGTCAATACCGCAGGGCACTTATCCCCAGGCTTGTCCACATCATCTGTGGGAAACTCGCGTAAA
ATCAGGCGTTTTCGCCGATTTGCGAGGCTGGCCAGCTCCACGTCGCCGGCCGAAATCGAGCCTGCCCCTC
ATCTGTCAACGCCGCGCCGGGTGAGTCGGCCCCTCAAGTGTCAACGTCCGCCCCTCATCTGTCAGTGAGG
GCCAAGTTTTCCGCGAGGTATCCACAACGCCGGCGGCCGCGGTGTCTCGCACACGGCTTCGACGGCGTTT
CTGGCGCGTTTGCAGGGCCATAGACGGCCGCCAGCCCAGCGGCGAGGGCAACCAGCCCGGTGAGCGTCGC
AAAGGAGATCCTGATCTGACTGATGGGCTGCCTGTATCGAGTGGTGATTTTGTGCCGAGCTGCCGGTCGG
GGAGCTGTTGGCTGGCTGGTGGCAGGATATATTGTGGTGTAAACAAATTGACGCTTAGACAACTTAATAA
CACATTGCGGACGTTTTTAATGTACTGGGGTGGATGCAGTGGGCCCCACTCTGTGAAGACAACAGAGAAT
TCGCATGCGGAGGTCAACATGGTGGAGCACGACACTCTGGTCTACTCCAAAAATGTCAAAGATACAGTCT
CAGAAGATCAAAGGGCTATTGAGACTTTTCAACAAAGGATAATTTCGGGAAACCTCCTCGGATTCCATTG
CCCAGCTATCTGTCACTTCATCGAAAGGACAGTAGAAAAGGAAGGTGGCTCCTACAAATGCCATCATTGC
GATAAAGGAAAGGCTATCATTCAAGATCTCTCTGCCGACAGTGGTCCCAAAGATGGACCCCCACCCACGA
GGAGCATCGTGGAAAAAGAAGAGGTTCCAACCACGTCTACAAAGCAAGTGGATTGATGTGACATCTCCAC
TGACGTAAGGGATGACGCACAATCCCACTATCCTTCGCAAGACCCTTCCTCTATATAAGGAAGTTCATTT
CATTTGGAGAGGACACGCTCGAGTATAAGAGCTCATTTTTACAACAATTACCAACAACAACAAACAACAA
ACAACATTACAATTACATTTACAATTATCGATACAATGGTTGCCACAATTGATTCCATTGAAATGCCTGC
ACTTCCAACAGCTGTGGAAGCCCACCCAATGAAAGGTGGTGATGACTCCCACAGTTACTCCCAAAATTCT
TGCTACCAGAAAGGAGTAATTGATGCAGCCAAGGCAGTGATTGTTGAAGCAGTGAATGAAAAATTGGATC
TTGAAAATAATCCAATCTTTGATCCAATCAAACCTTTCCGCATTGCAGATTTTGGATGTTCAACAGGACC
AAATACTTTCCACGCTATGCAAAACATAGTAGAATCAGTTGAAACAAAATACAAATCACTTCAAAAAACC
CCTGAATTCCATGTTTTCTTCAATGATCATGTTAACAATGATTTCAATGTTCTCTTTAGATCCCTTCCAC
CAAACAGGGAATTTTTTGCTGCTGGTGTTCCTGGATCTTTCTACACTAGAGTTTTTCCCAAAAATAGCAT
TCATTTTGCTCATTGTTCTTATGCACTTCATTGGTTATCTAAAGTGCCCAAGGAAATTCAAGATAAAAAT
TCTTTGGCTTATAATAAGGGAAGAATTCATTACACTGGTACTGAAAAACATGTTGTTAAGGCTTATTTTG
GTCAATTCCAAAGAGATTTTGAAGGGTTTTTAAAAGCAAGAGCTCAAGAAATTGTTGTTGGAGGGTTGAT
GGTGATTCAAATACCTGGGCTTCCTAGTGGTGAAGTCCTTTTCTCAAGGACTGGTGCTGGTTTGCTTCAC
TTCCTTTTGGGAACTTCCTTGATGGAATTGGTTAACAAGGGAATCATCAATGAAGAAAGTGTAGATTCCT
TCAATTTGCCTCAATATCATCCCTCAGTTGAAGATTTGGAAATGGTGATAGAAATGAACGATTGTTTCAC
AATTGAAAGGGTTGGAACTTTACCTCATCCCATGAAGAATTTACCATTTGATGTTCAAAGGACTTCTTTA
CAAGTAAGAGCAATCATGGAATGCATTCTCACTGAACATTTTGGGGAAAATATTTTGGATCCATTATTTG
AAATCTACACCAAAAATTTGCAAGAGAATTTCCATGTTTTTGATAAGGAAATTAGAAAGGATGCAGATTT
GTACCTTGTCTTGAAACGCAAGGGAAATTAAGCTTCTCTAGCTAGAGTCGATCGACAAGCTCGAGTTTCT
CCATAATAATGTGTGAGTAGTTCCCAGATAAGGGAATTAGGGTTCCTATAGGGTTTCGCTCATGTGTTGA
GCATATAAGAAACCCTTAGTATGTATTTGTATTTGTAAAATACTTCTATCAATAAAATTTCTAATTCCTA
AAACCAAAATCCAGTACTAAAATCCAGATCGCTTGTGTTGTCTTCTGCACGAAGTGGTTTAAACTATCAG
TGTTTGACAGGATATATTGGCGGGTAAACCTAAGAGAAAAGAGCGTTTATTAGAATAATCGGATATTTAA
AAGGGCGTGAAAAGGTTTATCCGTTCGTCCATTTGTATGTGCATGCCAACCACAGGGTTCCCCAGATCAG
GCGCTGGCTGCTGAACCCCCAGCCGGAACTGACCCCACAAGGCCCTAGCGTTTGCAATGCACCAGGTCAT
CATTGACCCAGGCGTGTTCCACCAGGCCGCTGCCTCGCAACTCTTCGCAGGCTTCGCCGACCTGCTCGCG
CCACTTCTTCACGCGGGTGGAATCCGATCCGCACATGAGGCGGAAGGTTTCCAGCTTGAGCGGGTACGGC
TCCCGGTGCGAGCTGAAATAGTCGAACATCCGTCGGGCCGTCGGCGACAGCTTGCGGTACTTCTCCCATA
TGAATTTCGTGTAGTGGTCGCCAGCAAACAGCACGACGATTTCCTCGTCGATCAGGACCTGGCAACGGGA
CGTTTTCTTGCCACGGTCCAGGACGCGGAAGCGGTGCAGCAGCGACACCGATTCCAGGTGCCCAACGCGG
TCGGACGTGAAGCCCATCGCCGTCGCCTGTAGGCGCGACAGGCATTCCTCGGCCTTCGTGTAATACCGGC
CATTGATCGACCAGCCCAGGTCCTGGCAAAGCTCGTAGAACGTGAAGGTGATCGGCTCGCCGATAGGGGT
GCGCTTCGCGTACTCCAACACCTGCTGCCACACCAGTTCGTCATCGTCGGCCCGCAGCTCGACGCCGGTG
TAGGTGATCTTCACGTCCTTGTTGACGTGGAAAATGACCTTGTTTTGCAGCGCCTCGCGCGGGATTTTCT
TGTTGCGCGTGGTGAACAGGGCAGAGCGGGCCGTGTCGTTTGGCATCGCTCGCATCGTGTCCGGCCACGG
CGCAATATCGAACAAGGAAAGCTGCATTTCCTTGATCTGCTGCTTCGTGTGTTTCAGCAACGCGGCCTGC
TTGGCCTCGCTGACCTGTTTTGCCAGGTCCTCGCCGGCGGTTTTTCGCTTCTTGGTCGTCATAGTTCCTC
GCGTGTCGATGGTCATCGACTTCGCCAAACCTGCCGCCTCCTGTTCAAGACGACGCGAACGCTCCACGGC
GGCCGATGGCGCGGGCAGGGCAGGGGGAGCCAGTTGCACGCTGTCGCGCTCGATCTTGGCCGTAGCTTGC
TGGACCATCGAGCCGACGGACTGGAAGGTTTCGCGGGGCGCACGCATGACGGTGCGGCTTGCGATGGTTT
CGGCATCCTCGGCGGAAAACCCCGCGTCGATCAGTTCTTGCCTGTATGCCTTCCGGTCAAACGTCCGATT
CATTCACCCTCCTTGCGGGATTGCCCCGACTCACGCCGGGGCAATGTGCCCTTATTCCTGATTTGACCCG
CCTGGTGCCTTGGTGTCCAGATAATCCACCTTATCGGCAATGAAGTCGGTCCCGTAGACCGTCTGGCCGT
CCTTCTCGTACTTGGTATTCCGAATCTTGCCCTGCACGAATACCAGCGACCCCTTGCCCAAATACTTGCC
GTGGGCCTCGGCCTGAGAGCCAAAACACTTGATGCGGAAGAAGTCGGTGCGCTCCTGCTTGTCGCCGGCA
TCGTTGCGCCACATCTAGGATCTGCCAGGAACCGTAAAAAGGCCGCGTTGCTGGCGTTTTTCCATAGGCT
CCGCCCCCCTGACGAGCATCACAAAAATCGACGCTCAAGTCAGAGGTGGCGAAACCCGACAGGACTATAA
AGATACCAGGCGTTTCCCCCTGGAAGCTCCCTCGTGCGCTCTCCTGTTCCGACCCTGCCGCTTACCGGAT
ACCTGTCCGCCTTTCTCCCTTCGGGAAGCGTGGCGCTTTCTCATAGCTCACGCTGTAGGTATCTCAGTTC
GGTGTAGGTCGTTCGCTCCAAGCTGGGCTGTGTGCACGAACCCCCCGTTCAGCCCGACCGCTGCGCCTTA
TCCGGTAACTATCGTCTTGAGTCCAACCCGGTAAGACACGACTTATCGCCACTGGCAGCAGCCACTGGTA
ACAGGATTAGCAGAGCGAGGTATGTAGGCGGTGCTACAGAGTTCTTGAAGTGGTGGCCTAACTACGGCTA
CACTAGAAGAACAGTATTTGGTATCTGCGCTCTGCTGAAGCCAGTTACCTTCGGAAAAAGAGTTGGTAGC
TCTTGATCCGGCAAACAAACCACCGCTGGTAGCGGTGGTTTTTTTGTTTGCAAGCAGCAGATTACGCGCA
GAAAAAAAGGATCTCAAGAAGATCCTTTGATCTTTTCTACGGGGTCTGACGCT
